>Addgene plasmid #213471 | pYPQ265E8 | addgene full sequence | sequence record 426730 | Addgene NGS Result
GGCCCCAAATAATGATTTTATTTTGACTGATAGTGACCTGTTCGTTGCAACAAATTGATGAGCAATGCTT
TTTTATAATGCCAACTTTGTACAAAAAAGCAGGCTCCGATGAAACGGACAGCCGACGGAAGCGAGTTCGA
GTCACCAAAGAAGAAGCGGAAAGTCTCTGAGGTGGAGTTTTCCCACGAGTACTGGATGAGACATGCCCTG
ACCCTGGCCAAGAGGGCACGGGATGAGAGGAAAGCACCTGTGGGAGCCGTGCTGGTGCTGAACAATAGAG
TGATCGGCGAGGGCTGGAACAGAGCCATCGGCCTGCACGACCCAACAGCCCATGCCGAAATTATTGCCCT
GAGACAGGGCGGCCTGGTCATGCAGAACTACAGACTGATTGACGCCACCCTGTACGTGACATTCGAGCCT
TGCGTGATGTGCGCCGGCGCCATGATCAACTCTAGGATCGGCCGCGTGGTGTTTGGCTGGAGGAACTCAA
AAAGAGGCGCCGCAGGCTCCCTGATGAACGTGCTGAACTACCCCGGCATGAATCACCGCGTCGAAATTAC
CGAGGGAATCCTGGCAGATGAATGTGCCGCCCTGCTGTGCGATTTCTATCGGATGCCTAGACAGGTGTTC
AATGCTCAGAAGAAGGCCCAGAGCTCCATCAACTCCGGAGGATCTAGCGGAGGCTCCTCTGGCTCTGAGA
CACCTGGCACAAGCGAGAGCGCAACACCTGAAAGCAGCGGGGGCAGCAGCGGGGGGTCAATGGCTCCGAA
GAAGAAGAGGAAGGTTGGCATCCACGGGGTGCCAGCTGCTGACAAGAAGTACTCGATCGGCCTCGCTATT
GGGACTAACTCTGTTGGCTGGGCCGTGATCACCGACGAGTACAAGGTGCCCTCAAAGAAGTTCAAGGTCC
TGGGCAACACCGATCGGCATTCCATCAAGAAGAATCTCATTGGCGCTCTCCTGTTCGACAGCGGCGAGAC
GGCTGAGGCTACGCGGCTCAAGCGCACCGCCCGCAGGCGGTACACGCGCAGGAAGAATCGCATCTGCTAC
CTGCAGGAGATTTTCTCCAACGAGATGGCGAAGGTTGACGATTCTTTCTTCCACAGGCTGGAGGAGTCAT
TCCTCGTGGAGGAGGATAAGAAGCACGAGCGGCATCCAATCTTCGGCAACATTGTCGACGAGGTTGCCTA
CCACGAGAAGTACCCTACGATCTACCATCTGCGGAAGAAGCTCGTGGACTCCACAGATAAGGCGGACCTC
CGCCTGATCTACCTCGCTCTGGCCCACATGATTAAGTTCAGGGGCCATTTCCTGATCGAGGGGGATCTCA
ACCCGGACAATAGCGATGTTGACAAGCTGTTCATCCAGCTCGTGCAGACGTACAACCAGCTCTTCGAGGA
GAACCCCATTAATGCGTCAGGCGTCGACGCGAAGGCTATCCTGTCCGCTAGGCTCTCGAAGTCTCGGCGC
CTCGAGAACCTGATCGCCCAGCTGCCGGGCGAGAAGAAGAACGGCCTGTTCGGGAATCTCATTGCGCTCA
GCCTGGGGCTCACGCCCAACTTCAAGTCGAATTTCGATCTCGCTGAGGACGCCAAGCTGCAGCTCTCCAA
GGACACATACGACGATGACCTGGATAACCTCCTGGCCCAGATCGGCGATCAGTACGCGGACCTGTTCCTC
GCTGCCAAGAATCTGTCGGACGCCATCCTCCTGTCTGATATTCTCAGGGTGAACACCGAGATTACGAAGG
CTCCGCTCTCAGCCTCCATGATCAAGCGCTACGACGAGCACCATCAGGATCTGACCCTCCTGAAGGCGCT
GGTCAGGCAGCAGCTCCCCGAGAAGTACAAGGAGATCTTCTTCGATCAGTCGAAGAACGGCTACGCTGGG
TACATTGACGGCGGGGCCTCTCAGGAGGAGTTCTACAAGTTCATCAAGCCGATTCTGGAGAAGATGGACG
GCACGGAGGAGCTGCTGGTGAAGCTCAATCGCGAGGACCTCCTGAGGAAGCAGCGGACATTCGATAACGG
CAGCATCCCACACCAGATTCATCTCGGGGAGCTGCACGCTATCCTGAGGAGGCAGGAGGACTTCTACCCT
TTCCTCAAGGATAACCGCGAGAAGATCGAGAAGATTCTGACTTTCAGGATCCCGTACTACGTCGGCCCAC
TCGCTAGGGGCAACTCCCGCTTCGCTTGGATGACCCGCAAGTCAGAGGAGACGATCACGCCGTGGAACTT
CGAGGAGGTGGTCGACAAGGGCGCTAGCGCTCAGTCGTTCATCGAGAGGATGACGAATTTCGACAAGAAC
CTGCCAAATGAGAAGGTGCTCCCTAAGCACTCGCTCCTGTACGAGTACTTCACAGTCTACAACGAGCTGA
CTAAGGTGAAGTATGTGACCGAGGGCATGAGGAAGCCGGCTTTCCTGTCTGGGGAGCAGAAGAAGGCCAT
CGTGGACCTCCTGTTCAAGACCAACCGGAAGGTCACGGTTAAGCAGCTCAAGGAGGACTACTTCAAGAAG
ATTGAGTGCTTCGATTCGGTCGAGATCTCTGGCGTTGAGGACCGCTTCAACGCCTCCCTGGGGACCTACC
ACGATCTCCTGAAGATCATTAAGGATAAGGACTTCCTGGACAACGAGGAGAATGAGGATATCCTCGAGGA
CATTGTGCTGACACTCACTCTGTTCGAGGACCGGGAGATGATCGAGGAGCGCCTGAAGACTTACGCCCAT
CTCTTCGATGACAAGGTCATGAAGCAGCTCAAGAGGAGGAGGTACACCGGCTGGGGGAGGCTGAGCAGGA
AGCTCATCAACGGCATTCGGGACAAGCAGTCCGGGAAGACGATCCTCGACTTCCTGAAGAGCGATGGCTT
CGCGAACCGCAATTTCATGCAGCTGATTCACGATGACAGCCTCACATTCAAGGAGGATATCCAGAAGGCT
CAGGTGAGCGGCCAGGGGGACTCGCTGCACGAGCATATCGCGAACCTCGCTGGCTCGCCAGCTATCAAGA
AGGGGATTCTGCAGACCGTGAAGGTTGTGGACGAGCTGGTGAAGGTCATGGGCAGGCACAAGCCTGAGAA
CATCGTCATTGAGATGGCCCGGGAGAATCAGACCACGCAGAAGGGCCAGAAGAACTCACGCGAGAGGATG
AAGAGGATCGAGGAGGGCATTAAGGAGCTGGGGTCCCAGATCCTCAAGGAGCACCCGGTGGAGAACACGC
AGCTGCAGAATGAGAAGCTCTACCTGTACTACCTCCAGAATGGCCGCGATATGTATGTGGACCAGGAGCT
GGATATTAACAGGCTCAGCGATTACGACGTCGATCATATCGTTCCACAGTCATTCCTGAAGGATGACTCC
ATTGACAACAAGGTCCTCACCAGGTCGGACAAGAACCGGGGCAAGTCTGATAATGTTCCTTCAGAGGAGG
TCGTTAAGAAGATGAAGAACTACTGGCGCCAGCTCCTGAATGCCAAGCTGATCACGCAGCGGAAGTTCGA
TAACCTCACAAAGGCTGAGAGGGGCGGGCTCTCTGAGCTGGACAAGGCGGGCTTCATCAAGAGGCAGCTG
GTCGAGACACGGCAGATCACTAAGCACGTTGCGCAGATTCTCGACTCACGGATGAACACTAAGTACGATG
AGAATGACAAGCTGATCCGCGAGGTGAAGGTCATCACCCTGAAGTCAAAGCTCGTCTCCGACTTCAGGAA
GGATTTCCAGTTCTACAAGGTTCGGGAGATCAACAATTACCACCATGCCCATGACGCGTACCTGAACGCG
GTGGTCGGCACAGCTCTGATCAAGAAGTACCCAAAGCTCGAGAGCGAGTTCGTGTACGGGGACTACAAGG
TTTACGATGTGAGGAAGATGATCGCCAAGTCGGAGCAGGAGATTGGCAAGGCTACCGCCAAGTACTTCTT
CTACTCTAACATTATGAATTTCTTCAAGACAGAGATCACTCTGGCCAATGGCGAGATCCGGAAGCGCCCC
CTCATCGAGACGAACGGCGAGACGGGGGAGATCGTGTGGGACAAGGGCAGGGATTTCGCGACCGTCAGGA
AGGTTCTCTCCATGCCACAAGTGAATATCGTCAAGAAGACAGAGGTCCAGACTGGCGGGTTCTCTAAGGA
GTCAATTCTGCCTAAGCGGAACAGCGACAAGCTCATCGCCCGCAAGAAGGACTGGGATCCGAAGAAGTAC
GGCGGGTTCGACAGCCCCACTGTGGCCTACTCGGTCCTGGTTGTGGCGAAGGTTGAGAAGGGCAAGTCCA
AGAAGCTCAAGAGCGTGAAGGAGCTGCTGGGGATCACGATTATGGAGCGCTCCAGCTTCGAGAAGAACCC
GATCGATTTCCTGGAGGCGAAGGGCTACAAGGAGGTGAAGAAGGACCTGATCATTAAGCTCCCCAAGTAC
TCACTCTTCGAGCTGGAGAACGGCAGGAAGCGGATGCTGGCTTCCGCTGGCGAGCTGCAGAAGGGGAACG
AGCTGGCTCTGCCGTCCAAGTATGTGAACTTCCTCTACCTGGCCTCCCACTACGAGAAGCTCAAGGGCAG
CCCCGAGGACAACGAGCAGAAGCAGCTGTTCGTCGAGCAGCACAAGCATTACCTCGACGAGATCATTGAG
CAGATTTCCGAGTTCTCCAAGCGCGTGATCCTGGCCGACGCGAATCTGGATAAGGTCCTCTCCGCGTACA
ACAAGCACCGCGACAAGCCAATCAGGGAGCAGGCTGAGAATATCATTCATCTCTTCACCCTGACGAACCT
CGGCGCCCCTGCTGCTTTCAAGTACTTCGACACAACTATCGATCGCAAGAGGTACACAAGCACTAAGGAG
GTCCTGGACGCGACCCTCATCCACCAGTCGATTACCGGCCTCTACGAGACGCGCATCGACCTGTCTCAGC
TCGGGGGCGACAAGCGGCCAGCGGCGACGAAGAAGGCGGGGCAGGCGAAGAAGAAGAAGGCAGGCTCCGG
TGGGAGCGGCGGTTCCGGCGGCTCGACGAATTTGTCAGACATTATTGAAAAGGAGACGGGGAAGCAACTC
GTGATTCAAGAATCGATACTCATGTTGCCCGAAGAAGTTGAGGAGGTGATTGGGAACAAGCCTGAGTCGG
ATATACTGGTCCACACCGCTTATGACGAATCCACCGACGAGAACGTCATGCTTCTCACCTCAGACGCACC
AGAGTATAAGCCTTGGGCACTTGTCATACAAGATAGTAACGGGGAGAATAAGATCAAAATGTTGAGCGGA
GGTAGCGGTGGAAGTGGAGGCTCCACGAATTTGAGCGACATAATAGAAAAAGAAACGGGGAAACAGCTGG
TGATACAGGAGTCAATTTTGATGCTTCCCGAGGAGGTGGAAGAGGTCATCGGTAATAAGCCCGAGAGTGA
TATACTGGTGCATACCGCGTACGATGAAAGTACTGATGAGAACGTCATGTTGCTCACAAGCGATGCTCCT
GAGTACAAGCCATGGGCCTTGGTCATTCAAGATTCGAACGGGGAAAATAAGATAAAGATGCTGAGTGGGG
GGAGTAAGCGCACGGCAGACGGATCAGAATTTGAGCCTAAGAAAAAGAGAAAAGTTTAATGGCGGCCGCC
GACGTCCGATCGTTCAAACATTTGGCAATAAAGTTTCTTAAGATTGAATCCTGTTGCCGGTCTTGCGATG
ATTATCATATAATTTCTGTTGAATTACGTTAAGCATGTAATAATTAACATGTAATGCATGACGTTATTTA
TGAGATGGGTTTTTATGATTAGAGTCCCGCAATTATACATTTAATACGCGATAGAAAACAAAATATAGCG
CGCAAACTAGGATAAATTATCGCGCGCGGTGTCATCTATGTTACTAGATCGGGAATTGATCCCCCCTCGA
CAGCTTCCGGAAAGGGCGAATTCGCAACTTTGTATACAAAAGTTGAACGAGAAACGTAAAATGATATAAA
TATCAATATATTAAATTAGATTTTGCATAAAAAACAGACTACATAATACTGTAAAACACAACATATCCAG
TCACTATGCCATCCAGCTGATATCCCCTATAGTGAGTCGTATTACATGGTCATAGCTGTTTCCTGGCAGC
TCTGGCCCGTGTCTCAAAATCTCTGATGTTACATTGCACAAGATAAAAATATATCATCATGCCTCCTCTG
GACCAGCCAGGACAGAAATGCCTCGACTTCGCTGCTACCCAAGGTTGCCGGGTGACGCACACCGTGGAAA
CGGATGAAGGCACGAACCCAGTGGACATAAGCCTGTTCGGTTCGTAAGCTGTAATGCAAGTAGCGTATGC
GCTCACGCAACTGGTCCAGAACCTTGACCGAACGCAGCGGTGGTAACGGCGCAGTGGCGGTTTTCATGGC
TTGTTATGACTGTTTTTTTGGGGTACAGTCTATGCCTCGGGCATCCAAGCAGCAAGCGCGTTACGCCGTG
GGTCGATGTTTGATGTTATGGAGCAGCAACGATGTTACGCAGCAGGGCAGTCGCCCTAAAACAAAGTTAA
ACATTATGAGGGAAGCGGTGATCGCCGAAGTATCGACTCAACTATCAGAGGTAGTTGGCGTCATCGAGCG
CCATCTCGAACCGACGTTGCTGGCCGTACATTTGTACGGCTCCGCAGTGGATGGCGGCCTGAAGCCACAC
AGTGATATTGATTTGCTGGTTACGGTGACCGTAAGGCTTGATGAAACAACGCGGCGAGCTTTGATCAACG
ACCTTTTGGAAACTTCGGCTTCCCCTGGAGAGAGCGAGATTCTCCGCGCTGTAGAAGTCACCATTGTTGT
GCACGACGACATCATTCCGTGGCGTTATCCAGCTAAGCGCGAACTGCAATTTGGAGAATGGCAGCGCAAT
GACATTCTTGCAGGTATCTTCGAGCCAGCCACGATCGACATTGATCTGGCTATCTTGCTGACAAAAGCAA
GAGAACATAGCGTTGCCTTGGTAGGTCCAGCGGCGGAGGAACTCTTTGATCCGGTTCCTGAACAGGATCT
ATTTGAGGCGCTAAATGAAACCTTAACGCTATGGAACTCGCCGCCCGACTGGGCTGGCGATGAGCGAAAT
GTAGTGCTTACGTTGTCCCGCATTTGGTACAGCGCAGTAACCGGCAAAATCGCGCCGAAGGATGTCGCTG
CCGACTGGGCAATGGAGCGCCTGCCGGCCCAGTATCAGCCCGTCATACTTGAAGCTAGACAGGCTTATCT
TGGACAAGAAGAAGATCGCTTGGCCTCGCGCGCAGATCAGTTGGAAGAATTTGTCCACTACGTGAAAGGC
GAGATCACCAAGGTAGTCGGCAAATAACCCTCGAGCCACCCATGACCAAAATCCCTTAACGTGAGTTACG
CGTCGTTCCACTGAGCGTCAGACCCCGTAGAAAAGATCAAAGGATCTTCTTGAGATCCTTTTTTTCTGCG
CGTAATCTGCTGCTTGCAAACAAAAAAACCACCGCTACCAGCGGTGGTTTGTTTGCCGGATCAAGAGCTA
CCAACTCTTTTTCCGAAGGTAACTGGCTTCAGCAGAGCGCAGATACCAAATACTGTTCTTCTAGTGTAGC
CGTAGTTAGGCCACCACTTCAAGAACTCTGTAGCACCGCCTACATACCTCGCTCTGCTAATCCTGTTACC
AGTGGCTGCTGCCAGTGGCGATAAGTCGTGTCTTACCGGGTTGGACTCAAGACGATAGTTACCGGATAAG
GCGCAGCGGTCGGGCTGAACGGGGGGTTCGTGCACACAGCCCAGCTTGGAGCGAACGACCTACACCGAAC
TGAGATACCTACAGCGTGAGCTATGAGAAAGCGCCACGCTTCCCGAAGGGAGAAAGGCGGACAGGTATCC
GGTAAGCGGCAGGGTCGGAACAGGAGAGCGCACGAGGGAGCTTCCAGGGGGAAACGCCTGGTATCTTTAT
AGTCCTGTCGGGTTTCGCCACCTCTGACTTGAGCGTCGATTTTTGTGATGCTCGTCAGGGGGGCGGAGCC
TATGGAAAAACGCCAGCAACGCGGCCTTTTTACGGTTCCTGGCCTTTTGCTGGCCTTTTGCTCACATGTT
CTTTCCTGCGTTATCCCCTGATTCTGTGGATAACCGTATTACCGCCTTTGAGTGAGCTGATACCGCTCGC
CGCAGCCGAACGACCGAGCGCAGCGAGTCAGTGAGCGAGGAAGCGGAAGAGCGCCCAATACGCAAACCGC
CTCTCCCCGCGCGTTGGCCGATTCATTAATGCAGCTGGCACGACAGGTTTCCCGACTGGAAAGCGGGCAG
TGAGCGCAACGCAATTAATACGCGTACCGCGAGCCAGGAAGAGTTTGTAGAAACGCAAAAAGGCCATCCG
TCAGGATGGCCTTCTGCTTAGTTTGATGCCTGGCAGTTTATGGCGGGCGTCCTGCCCGCCACCCTCCGGG
CCGTTGCTTCACAACGTTCAAATCCGCTCCCGGCGGATTTGTCCTACTCAGGAGAGCGTTCACCGACAAA
CAACAGATAAAACGAAAGGCCCAGTCTTCCGACTGAGCCTTTCGTTTTATTTGATGCCTGGCAGTTCCCT
ACTCTCGCGTTAACGCTTGCATGGATGTTTTCCCAGTCACGACGTTGTAAAACGACGGCCAGTCTTAAGC
TCG
Features (pLannotate 1.2.2; 15 found; start..end, strand, type, name):
      6..105     +  protein_bind   attL1: mutant version of attL; recombination site for the Gateway® LR reaction LR Clonase™
    166..657     +  CDS            tadA: TADA_ECOLI - Also known as yfhC. Experimental evidence at protein level: Swiss-Prot protein existence level 1. Catalyzes the deamination of adenosine to inosine at the wobble position 34 of tRNA(Arg2). Essential for cell viability. From Escherichia coli (strain K12).
    811..4911    +  CDS            cas9: CAS9_STRP1 - Also known as csn1 From Streptococcus pyogenes serotype M1.
   5275..5523    +  CDS            UGI: UNGI_BPPB2 - Experimental evidence at protein level: Swiss-Prot protein existence level 1. This protein binds specifically and reversibly to the host uracil-DNA glycosylase, preventing removal of uracil residues from PBS2 DNA by the host uracil-excision repair system. From Bacillus phage PBS2 (Bacteriophage PBS2).
   5608..5860    +  terminator     NOS terminator: nopaline synthase terminator and poly(A) signal
   5905..6028    +  protein_bind   attR5: mutant version of attR; recombination site for the Gateway® LR reaction LR Clonase™
   6046..6064    -  promoter       T7 promoter: promoter for bacteriophage T7 RNA polymerase
   6254..6277    +  promoter       Pc promoter (fragment): intI1 (promoter lies within the coding sequence); class 1 integron promoter
   6453..6509    +  CDS            GmR (fragment): gentamycin acetyltransferase; aacC1; confers resistance to gentamycin
   6516..7307    +  CDS            SmR: aminoglycoside adenylyltransferase (Murphy, 1985); aadA; confers resistance to spectinomycin and streptomycin
   7400..7988    +  rep_origin     ori: high-copy-number ColE1/pMB1/pBR322/pUC origin of replication
   8171..8263    +  CDS            lacI (fragment): lac repressor; lacI; The lac repressor binds to the lac operator to inhibit transcription in E. coli. This inhibition can be relieved by adding lactose or isopropyl-β-D-thiogalactopyranoside (IPTG).
   8318..8345    -  terminator     rrnB T2 terminator: transcription terminator T2 from the E. coli rrnB gene
   8477..8520    +  terminator     rrnB T1 terminator: Escherichia coli rrnB; transcription terminator T1 from the E. coli rrnB gene
   8567..8603    -  CDS            lacZα (fragment): LacZα fragment of β-galactosidase; lacZ fragment
