[The description below was written by a language model from this plasmid's Addgene catalogue record and pLannotate feature annotations shown in this document.]
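Description:
pYPQ265E8 is a Gateway entry clone built on the pYPQ166 backbone for assembling plant CRISPR base-editing vectors. It is maintained in E. coli as a high-copy plasmid through a ColE1/pUC-type origin and is selected with spectinomycin via the aadA (SmR) aminoglycoside adenylyltransferase gene. Short annotated fragments of GmR, lacI and lacZα, a T7 promoter and the rrnB T1/T2 terminators are backbone remnants rather than functional parts of the payload.

The cargo sits between attL1 and attR5 recombination sites and encodes a single fusion protein: TadA-CDd carrying the V106W substitution, joined by a 32-amino-acid linker to zSpCas9 D10A nickase, followed by two copies of the uracil glycosylase inhibitor UGI. TadA-CDd is an engineered derivative of the E. coli tRNA adenosine deaminase TadA, used here for cytosine deamination, so the guide-directed nickase brings it to a target site for C-to-T conversion. UGI blocks uracil-DNA glycosylase and thereby protects the U intermediate from excision repair. The automated annotation calls only one UGI unit, although the gap between the Cas9 and UGI annotations leaves room for the second copy named in the record. A NOS terminator and poly(A) signal follows the coding sequence.

No promoter is annotated upstream of the fusion within the att-flanked region. This fits an entry-clone design in which the promoter would come from the destination vector after an LR reaction, typically a multisite one combining this clone with a compatible guide RNA entry clone, though the record does not spell this out. The associated work concerns TadA-8e-derived cytosine and dual base editors with undetectable off-target effects in plants.
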