Addgene plasmid #213471: pYPQ265E8
Purpose: Gateway entry clone (attL1 & attR5) TadA-CDd_V106W-32aa linker-zSpCas9-D10A-2xUGI for C-T base editing
Depositing lab: Yiping Qi. Depositing organization: University of Maryland, College Park. Publication: High performance TadA-8e derived cytosine and dual base editors with undetectable off-target effects in plants. Fan T, Cheng Y, Wu Y, Liu S, Tang X, He Y, Liao S, Zheng X, Zhang T, Qi Y, Zhang Y. Nat Commun. 2024 Jun 14;15(1):5103. doi: 10.1038/s41467-024-49473-w. PubMed 38877035.
Backbone
  Vector backbone: pYPQ166
  Vector type: Plant Expression, CRISPR ; Gateway compatible TadA-CDd_V106W-32aa linker-zSpCas9-D10A-2xUGI entry clone
Growth in bacteria
  Bacterial resistance: Spectinomycin, 50 μg/mL
  Growth temperature: 37°C
  Growth strain: DH5alpha
  Copy number: High Copy
Gene/Insert
  Gene/Insert name: TadA-CDd_V106W-32aa linker-zSpCas9-D10A-2xUGI
  Tag / fusion protein: No
Terms and licenses: Academic/Nonprofit Terms; Industry Terms: Not Available to Industry
Depositor comments: Please visit https://doi.org/10.1101/2024.02.25.581917 for bioRxiv preprint.
How to cite: pYPQ265E8 was a gift from Yiping Qi (Addgene plasmid # 213471 ; http://n2t.net/addgene:213471 ; RRID:Addgene_213471)
